Addgene plasmid #149447: pLentiCas9-P2A-BFP
Purpose: Expresses Cas9 and BFP in a lentiviral vector.
Depositing lab: Jonathan Chernoff. Depositing organization: Institute for Cancer Research d/b/a the Research Institute of Fox Chase Cancer Center. Publication: A Facile Method to Engineer Mutant Kras Alleles in an Isogenic Cell Background. Budagyan K, Chernoff J. Methods Mol Biol. 2021;2262:323-334. doi: 10.1007/978-1-0716-1190-6_20. PubMed 33977487.
Backbone
  Vector backbone: pLenti-Cas9
  Backbone size w/o insert (bp): 12364
  Total vector size (bp): 13177
  Vector type: Mammalian Expression, Lentiviral
  Selectable markers: Zeocin
Growth in bacteria
  Bacterial resistance: Ampicillin, 100 μg/mL
  Growth temperature: 37°C
  Growth strain: NEB Stable
  Copy number: High Copy
Gene/Insert
  Gene/Insert name: P2A-BFP (alt name: Blue Fluorescent Protein)
  Insert size (bp): 813
  Promoter: In frame with Cas9
  Tag / fusion protein: FLAG (N terminal on insert)
  Cloning method: Gibson Cloning
  Sequencing primers: 5′ CTGGACGCCACCCTGATCC; 3′ TTAAAGCAGCGTATCCACATA
Terms and licenses: Academic/Nonprofit Terms; Industry Terms: Not Available to Industry
How to cite: pLentiCas9-P2A-BFP was a gift from Jonathan Chernoff (Addgene plasmid # 149447 ; http://n2t.net/addgene:149447 ; RRID:Addgene_149447)
