[The description below was written by a language model from this plasmid's Addgene catalogue record and pLannotate feature annotations shown in this document.]
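Description:
pLentiCas9-P2A-BFP is a 13.2 kb HIV-1-derived lentiviral transfer plasmid for mammalian expression, built on the pLenti-Cas9 backbone by Gibson insertion of an 813 bp P2A-BFP segment. In bacteria it is maintained by a high-copy ColE1/pUC-type origin with ampicillin resistance (AmpR under its own bla promoter), and an f1 origin is also present. Outside the viral region sits a Zeocin resistance cassette in which Sh ble (BleoR) is driven by the SV40 early promoter for mammalian cells and the EM7 promoter for bacteria, followed by an SV40 polyadenylation signal. Because this cassette lies downstream of the 3' LTR, it would not be carried in the packaged viral genome.

Viral genomic RNA is transcribed from a CMV enhancer/promoter placed ahead of a truncated 5' LTR. It carries the Ψ packaging signal, a gag fragment, the RRE for Rev-dependent nuclear export, the cPPT/CTS element and a WPRE that boosts transcript expression. The region ends in a 3' LTR followed by a bGH polyadenylation signal.

Within this unit, an EF-1α core promoter drives Streptococcus pyogenes Cas9, and BFP is fused in frame downstream through a P2A peptide. Ribosomal skipping at P2A therefore yields the nuclease and the blue fluorescent reporter as separate proteins from one transcript. The annotation software labels the reporter as an EGFP fragment, which probably reflects sequence similarity between a GFP-derived BFP and EGFP rather than a different insert. The catalogue lists a FLAG tag, although the feature table does not annotate it.

The construct is used to deliver Cas9 by lentiviral transduction, with Cas9-expressing cells identified or sorted by blue fluorescence. The associated publication applies it to engineering mutant Kras alleles in an isogenic cell background. No guide RNA cassette is annotated, so guides would have to be supplied separately.
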