Features (pLannotate 1.2.2; 32 found; start..end, strand, type, name):
      1..380     +  enhancer       CMV enhancer: human cytomegalovirus immediate early enhancer
    381..580     +  promoter       CMV promoter: human cytomegalovirus (CMV) immediate early promoter
    598..778     +  LTR            5' LTR (truncated): truncated 5' long terminal repeat (LTR) from HIV-1
    825..950     +  misc_feature   HIV-1 Ψ: packaging signal of human immunodeficiency virus type 1
    934..1297    +  CDS            HIV-1 gag (fragment): gag protein from human immunodeficiency virus 1; gag
   1443..1676    +  misc_feature   RRE: The Rev response element (RRE) of HIV-1 allows for Rev-dependent mRNA export from the nucleus to the cytoplasm.
   2053..2153    +  CDS            Rev (fragment): human immunodeficiency virus 1 (HIV-1) Rev protein; rev; enhances nuclear export of unspliced and incompletely spliced viral mRNAs
   2203..2320    +  misc_feature   cPPT/CTS: central polypurine tract and central termination sequence of HIV-1
   2369..2387    +  CDS            small t antigen (fragment): SV40 (simian virus 40) small t antigen
   2413..2624    +  promoter       EF-1α core promoter: core promoter for human elongation factor EF-1α
   2649..6752    +  CDS            Cas9: Cas9 (Csn1) endonuclease from the Streptococcus pyogenes Type II CRISPR/Cas system generates RNA-guided double strand breaks in DNA
   6890..7607    +  CDS            EGFP (fragment): the original enhanced GFP (Yang et al., 1996) mammalian codon-optimized
   7608..7629    +  misc_feature   MCS (fragment): pBluescript multiple cloning site
   7632..8220    +  misc_feature   WPRE: woodchuck hepatitis virus posttranscriptional regulatory element
   8157..8738    +  CDS            nef (fragment): NEF_HV1H2 - Experimental evidence at protein level: Swiss-Prot protein existence level 1. Extracellular Nef protein targets CD4(+) T-lymphocytes for apoptosis by interacting with CXCR4 surface receptors. From Human immunodeficiency virus type 1 group M subtype B (isolate HXB2) (HIV-1).
   8745..8925    +  LTR            5' LTR (truncated): truncated 5' long terminal repeat (LTR) from HIV-1
   8957..9181    +  polyA_signal   bGH poly(A) signal: bovine growth hormone polyadenylation signal
   9185..9206    +  promoter       SV40 promoter (fragment): SV40 enhancer and early promoter
   9227..9655    +  rep_origin     f1 ori (sequence partly withheld): f1 bacteriophage origin of replication; arrow indicates direction of (+) strand synthesis
   9669..9998    +  promoter       SV40 promoter: SV40 enhancer and early promoter
  10046..10093   +  promoter       EM7 promoter: synthetic bacterial promoter&nbsp
  10112..10486   +  CDS            BleoR: antibiotic-binding protein; Sh ble from Streptoalloteichus hindustanus; confers resistance to bleomycin, phleomycin, and Zeocin™
  10496..10621   +  CDS            ble (fragment): BLE_KLEPN - Experimental evidence at protein level: Swiss-Prot protein existence level 1. Binding protein with a strong affinity to the bleomycin family of antibiotics. Binds to CL990; an antimitotic-antibiotic compound. From Klebsiella pneumoniae.
  10616..10737   +  polyA_signal   SV40 poly(A) signal: SV40 polyadenylation signal
  10808..10830   -  protein_bind   lac operator (fragment): The lac repressor binds to the lac operator to inhibit transcription in E. coli. This inhibition can be relieved by adding lactose or isopropyl-β-D-thiogalactopyranoside (IPTG). lac repressor encoded by lacI
  10834..10864   -  promoter       lac promoter: promoter for the E. coli lac operon
  10879..10900   -  protein_bind   CAP binding site: CAP binding activates transcription in the presence of cAMP. E. coli catabolite activator protein
  10913..11005   -  CDS            lacI (fragment): lac repressor; lacI; The lac repressor binds to the lac operator to inhibit transcription in E. coli. This inhibition can be relieved by adding lactose or isopropyl-β-D-thiogalactopyranoside (IPTG).
  11188..11776   -  rep_origin     ori: high-copy-number ColE1/pMB1/pBR322/pUC origin of replication
  11947..12807   -  CDS            AmpR: β-lactamase; bla; confers resistance to ampicillin, carbenicillin, and related antibiotics
  12808..12912   -  promoter       AmpR promoter: bla
  12971..13023   -  misc_feature   bom (fragment): basis of mobility region from pBR322
>Addgene plasmid #149447 | pLentiCas9-P2A-BFP | addgene full sequence | sequence record 309704 | Addgene NGS Result
GACATTGATTATTGACTAGTTATTAATAGTAATCAATTACGGGGTCATTAGTTCATAGCCCATATATGGA
GTTCCGCGTTACATAACTTACGGTAAATGGCCCGCCTGGCTGACCGCCCAACGACCCCCGCCCATTGACG
TCAATAATGACGTATGTTCCCATAGTAACGCCAATAGGGACTTTCCATTGACGTCAATGGGTGGAGTATT
TACGGTAAACTGCCCACTTGGCAGTACATCAAGTGTATCATATGCCAAGTACGCCCCCTATTGACGTCAA
TGACGGTAAATGGCCCGCCTGGCATTATGCCCAGTACATGACCTTATGGGACTTTCCTACTTGGCAGTAC
ATCTACGTATTAGTCATCGCTATTACCATGGTGATGCGGTTTTGGCAGTACATCAATGGGCGTGGATAGC
GGTTTGACTCACGGGGATTTCCAAGTCTCCACCCCATTGACGTCAATGGGAGTTTGTTTTGGCACCAAAA
TCAACGGGACTTTCCAAAATGTCGTAACAACTCCGCCCCATTGACGCAAATGGGCGGTAGGCGTGTACGG
TGGGAGGTCTATATAAGCAGCGCGTTTTGCCTGTACTGGGTCTCTCTGGTTAGACCAGATCTGAGCCTGG
GAGCTCTCTGGCTAACTAGGGAACCCACTGCTTAAGCCTCAATAAAGCTTGCCTTGAGTGCTTCAAGTAG
TGTGTGCCCGTCTGTTGTGTGACTCTGGTAACTAGAGATCCCTCAGACCCTTTTAGTCAGTGTGGAAAAT
CTCTAGCAGTGGCGCCCGAACAGGGACTTGAAAGCGAAAGGGAAACCAGAGGAGCTCTCTCGACGCAGGA
CTCGGCTTGCTGAAGCGCGCACGGCAAGAGGCGAGGGGCGGCGACTGGTGAGTACGCCAAAAATTTTGAC
TAGCGGAGGCTAGAAGGAGAGAGATGGGTGCGAGAGCGTCAGTATTAAGCGGGGGAGAATTAGATCGCGA
TGGGAAAAAATTCGGTTAAGGCCAGGGGGAAAGAAAAAATATAAATTAAAACATATAGTATGGGCAAGCA
GGGAGCTAGAACGATTCGCAGTTAATCCTGGCCTGTTAGAAACATCAGAAGGCTGTAGACAAATACTGGG
ACAGCTACAACCATCCCTTCAGACAGGATCAGAAGAACTTAGATCATTATATAATACAGTAGCAACCCTC
TATTGTGTGCATCAAAGGATAGAGATAAAAGACACCAAGGAAGCTTTAGACAAGATAGAGGAAGAGCAAA
ACAAAAGTAAGACCACCGCACAGCAAGCGGCCGCTGATCTTCAGACCTGGAGGAGGAGATATGAGGGACA
ATTGGAGAAGTGAATTATATAAATATAAAGTAGTAAAAATTGAACCATTAGGAGTAGCACCCACCAAGGC
AAAGAGAAGAGTGGTGCAGAGAGAAAAAAGAGCAGTGGGAATAGGAGCTTTGTTCCTTGGGTTCTTGGGA
GCAGCAGGAAGCACTATGGGCGCAGCGTCAATGACGCTGACGGTACAGGCCAGACAATTATTGTCTGGTA
TAGTGCAGCAGCAGAACAATTTGCTGAGGGCTATTGAGGCGCAACAGCATCTGTTGCAACTCACAGTCTG
GGGCATCAAGCAGCTCCAGGCAAGAATCCTGGCTGTGGAAAGATACCTAAAGGATCAACAGCTCCTGGGG
ATTTGGGGTTGCTCTGGAAAACTCATTTGCACCACTGCTGTGCCTTGGAATGCTAGTTGGAGTAATAAAT
CTCTGGAACAGATTTGGAATCACACGACCTGGATGGAGTGGGACAGAGAAATTAACAATTACACAAGCTT
AATACACTCCTTAATTGAAGAATCGCAAAACCAGCAAGAAAAGAATGAACAAGAATTATTGGAATTAGAT
AAATGGGCAAGTTTGTGGAATTGGTTTAACATAACAAATTGGCTGTGGTATATAAAATTATTCATAATGA
TAGTAGGAGGCTTGGTAGGTTTAAGAATAGTTTTTGCTGTACTTTCTATAGTGAATAGAGTTAGGCAGGG
ATATTCACCATTATCGTTTCAGACCCACCTCCCAACCCCGAGGGGACCCGACAGGCCCGAAGGAATAGAA
GAAGAAGGTGGAGAGAGAGACAGAGACAGATCCATTCGATTAGTGAACGGATCGGCACTGCGTGCGCCAA
TTCTGCAGACAAATGGCAGTATTCATCCACAATTTTAAAAGAAAAGGGGGGATTGGGGGGTACAGTGCAG
GGGAAAGAATAGTAGACATAATAGCAACAGACATACAAACTAAAGAATTACAAAAACAAATTACAAAAAT
TCAAAATTTTCGGGTTTATTACAGGGACAGCAGAGATCCAGTTTGGTTAATTAGCTAGCTAGGTCTTGAA
AGGAGTGGGAATTGGCTCCGGTGCCCGTCAGTGGGCAGAGCGCACATCGCCCACAGTCCCCGAGAAGTTG
GGGGGAGGGGTCGGCAATTGATCCGGTGCCTAGAGAAGGTGGCGCGGGGTAAACTGGGAAAGTGATGTCG
TGTACTGGCTCCGCCTTTTTCCCGAGGGTGGGGGAGAACCGTATATAAGTGCAGTAGTCGCCGTGAACGT
TCTTTTTCGCAACGGGTTTGCCGCCAGAACACAGGACCGGTTCTAGAGCGCTGCCACCATGGACAAGAAG
TACAGCATCGGCCTGGACATCGGCACCAACTCTGTGGGCTGGGCCGTGATCACCGACGAGTACAAGGTGC
CCAGCAAGAAATTCAAGGTGCTGGGCAACACCGACCGGCACAGCATCAAGAAGAACCTGATCGGAGCCCT
GCTGTTCGACAGCGGCGAAACAGCCGAGGCCACCCGGCTGAAGAGAACCGCCAGAAGAAGATACACCAGA
CGGAAGAACCGGATCTGCTATCTGCAAGAGATCTTCAGCAACGAGATGGCCAAGGTGGACGACAGCTTCT
TCCACAGACTGGAAGAGTCCTTCCTGGTGGAAGAGGATAAGAAGCACGAGCGGCACCCCATCTTCGGCAA
CATCGTGGACGAGGTGGCCTACCACGAGAAGTACCCCACCATCTACCACCTGAGAAAGAAACTGGTGGAC
AGCACCGACAAGGCCGACCTGCGGCTGATCTATCTGGCCCTGGCCCACATGATCAAGTTCCGGGGCCACT
TCCTGATCGAGGGCGACCTGAACCCCGACAACAGCGACGTGGACAAGCTGTTCATCCAGCTGGTGCAGAC
CTACAACCAGCTGTTCGAGGAAAACCCCATCAACGCCAGCGGCGTGGACGCCAAGGCCATCCTGTCTGCC
AGACTGAGCAAGAGCAGACGGCTGGAAAATCTGATCGCCCAGCTGCCCGGCGAGAAGAAGAATGGCCTGT
TCGGAAACCTGATTGCCCTGAGCCTGGGCCTGACCCCCAACTTCAAGAGCAACTTCGACCTGGCCGAGGA
TGCCAAACTGCAGCTGAGCAAGGACACCTACGACGACGACCTGGACAACCTGCTGGCCCAGATCGGCGAC
CAGTACGCCGACCTGTTTCTGGCCGCCAAGAACCTGTCCGACGCCATCCTGCTGAGCGACATCCTGAGAG
TGAACACCGAGATCACCAAGGCCCCCCTGAGCGCCTCTATGATCAAGAGATACGACGAGCACCACCAGGA
CCTGACCCTGCTGAAAGCTCTCGTGCGGCAGCAGCTGCCTGAGAAGTACAAAGAGATTTTCTTCGACCAG
AGCAAGAACGGCTACGCCGGCTACATTGACGGCGGAGCCAGCCAGGAAGAGTTCTACAAGTTCATCAAGC
CCATCCTGGAAAAGATGGACGGCACCGAGGAACTGCTCGTGAAGCTGAACAGAGAGGACCTGCTGCGGAA
GCAGCGGACCTTCGACAACGGCAGCATCCCCCACCAGATCCACCTGGGAGAGCTGCACGCCATTCTGCGG
CGGCAGGAAGATTTTTACCCATTCCTGAAGGACAACCGGGAAAAGATCGAGAAGATCCTGACCTTCCGCA
TCCCCTACTACGTGGGCCCTCTGGCCAGGGGAAACAGCAGATTCGCCTGGATGACCAGAAAGAGCGAGGA
AACCATCACCCCCTGGAACTTCGAGGAAGTGGTGGACAAGGGCGCTTCCGCCCAGAGCTTCATCGAGCGG
ATGACCAACTTCGATAAGAACCTGCCCAACGAGAAGGTGCTGCCCAAGCACAGCCTGCTGTACGAGTACT
TCACCGTGTATAACGAGCTGACCAAAGTGAAATACGTGACCGAGGGAATGAGAAAGCCCGCCTTCCTGAG
CGGCGAGCAGAAAAAGGCCATCGTGGACCTGCTGTTCAAGACCAACCGGAAAGTGACCGTGAAGCAGCTG
AAAGAGGACTACTTCAAGAAAATCGAGTGCTTCGACTCCGTGGAAATCTCCGGCGTGGAAGATCGGTTCA
ACGCCTCCCTGGGCACATACCACGATCTGCTGAAAATTATCAAGGACAAGGACTTCCTGGACAATGAGGA
AAACGAGGACATTCTGGAAGATATCGTGCTGACCCTGACACTGTTTGAGGACAGAGAGATGATCGAGGAA
CGGCTGAAAACCTATGCCCACCTGTTCGACGACAAAGTGATGAAGCAGCTGAAGCGGCGGAGATACACCG
GCTGGGGCAGGCTGAGCCGGAAGCTGATCAACGGCATCCGGGACAAGCAGTCCGGCAAGACAATCCTGGA
TTTCCTGAAGTCCGACGGCTTCGCCAACAGAAACTTCATGCAGCTGATCCACGACGACAGCCTGACCTTT
AAAGAGGACATCCAGAAAGCCCAGGTGTCCGGCCAGGGCGATAGCCTGCACGAGCACATTGCCAATCTGG
CCGGCAGCCCCGCCATTAAGAAGGGCATCCTGCAGACAGTGAAGGTGGTGGACGAGCTCGTGAAAGTGAT
GGGCCGGCACAAGCCCGAGAACATCGTGATCGAAATGGCCAGAGAGAACCAGACCACCCAGAAGGGACAG
AAGAACAGCCGCGAGAGAATGAAGCGGATCGAAGAGGGCATCAAAGAGCTGGGCAGCCAGATCCTGAAAG
AACACCCCGTGGAAAACACCCAGCTGCAGAACGAGAAGCTGTACCTGTACTACCTGCAGAATGGGCGGGA
TATGTACGTGGACCAGGAACTGGACATCAACCGGCTGTCCGACTACGATGTGGACCATATCGTGCCTCAG
AGCTTTCTGAAGGACGACTCCATCGACAACAAGGTGCTGACCAGAAGCGACAAGAACCGGGGCAAGAGCG
ACAACGTGCCCTCCGAAGAGGTCGTGAAGAAGATGAAGAACTACTGGCGGCAGCTGCTGAACGCCAAGCT
GATTACCCAGAGAAAGTTCGACAATCTGACCAAGGCCGAGAGAGGCGGCCTGAGCGAACTGGATAAGGCC
GGCTTCATCAAGAGACAGCTGGTGGAAACCCGGCAGATCACAAAGCACGTGGCACAGATCCTGGACTCCC
GGATGAACACTAAGTACGACGAGAATGACAAGCTGATCCGGGAAGTGAAAGTGATCACCCTGAAGTCCAA
GCTGGTGTCCGATTTCCGGAAGGATTTCCAGTTTTACAAAGTGCGCGAGATCAACAACTACCACCACGCC
CACGACGCCTACCTGAACGCCGTCGTGGGAACCGCCCTGATCAAAAAGTACCCTAAGCTGGAAAGCGAGT
TCGTGTACGGCGACTACAAGGTGTACGACGTGCGGAAGATGATCGCCAAGAGCGAGCAGGAAATCGGCAA
GGCTACCGCCAAGTACTTCTTCTACAGCAACATCATGAACTTTTTCAAGACCGAGATTACCCTGGCCAAC
GGCGAGATCCGGAAGCGGCCTCTGATCGAGACAAACGGCGAAACCGGGGAGATCGTGTGGGATAAGGGCC
GGGATTTTGCCACCGTGCGGAAAGTGCTGAGCATGCCCCAAGTGAATATCGTGAAAAAGACCGAGGTGCA
GACAGGCGGCTTCAGCAAAGAGTCTATCCTGCCCAAGAGGAACAGCGATAAGCTGATCGCCAGAAAGAAG
GACTGGGACCCTAAGAAGTACGGCGGCTTCGACAGCCCCACCGTGGCCTATTCTGTGCTGGTGGTGGCCA
AAGTGGAAAAGGGCAAGTCCAAGAAACTGAAGAGTGTGAAAGAGCTGCTGGGGATCACCATCATGGAAAG
AAGCAGCTTCGAGAAGAATCCCATCGACTTTCTGGAAGCCAAGGGCTACAAAGAAGTGAAAAAGGACCTG
ATCATCAAGCTGCCTAAGTACTCCCTGTTCGAGCTGGAAAACGGCCGGAAGAGAATGCTGGCCTCTGCCG
GCGAACTGCAGAAGGGAAACGAACTGGCCCTGCCCTCCAAATATGTGAACTTCCTGTACCTGGCCAGCCA
CTATGAGAAGCTGAAGGGCTCCCCCGAGGATAATGAGCAGAAACAGCTGTTTGTGGAACAGCACAAGCAC
TACCTGGACGAGATCATCGAGCAGATCAGCGAGTTCTCCAAGAGAGTGATCCTGGCCGACGCTAATCTGG
ACAAAGTGCTGTCCGCCTACAACAAGCACCGGGATAAGCCCATCAGAGAGCAGGCCGAGAATATCATCCA
CCTGTTTACCCTGACCAATCTGGGAGCCCCTGCCGCCTTCAAGTACTTTGACACCACCATCGACCGGAAG
AGGTACACCAGCACCAAAGAGGTGCTGGACGCCACCCTGATCCACCAGAGCATCACCGGCCTGTACGAGA
CACGGATCGACCTGTCTCAGCTGGGAGGCGACAAGCGACCTGCCGCCACAAAGAAGGCTGGACAGGCTAA
GAAGAAGAAAGATTACAAAGACGATGACGATAAGGGATCCGGCGCAACAAACTTCTCTCTGCTGAAACAA
GCCGGAGATGTCGAAGAGAATCCTGGACCGGTGAGCAAGGGCGAGGAGCTGTTCACCGGGGTGGTGCCCA
TCCTGGTCGAGCTGGACGGCGACGTAAACGGCCACAAGTTCAGCGTGTCTGGCGAGGGCGAGGGCGATGC
CACCTACGGCAAGCTGACCCTGAAGTTCATCTGCACCACCGGCAAGCTGCCCGTGCCCTGGCCCACCCTC
GTGACCACCCTGAGCCACGGGGTGCAGTGCTTCAGCCGCTACCCCGACCACATGAAGCAGCACGACTTCT
TCAAGTCCGCCATGCCCGAAGGCTACGTCCAGGAGCGCACCATCTTCTTCAAGGACGACGGCAACTACAA
GACCCGCGCCGAGGTGAAGTTCGAGGGCGACACCCTGGTGAACCGCATCGAGCTGAAGGGCATCGACTTC
AAGGAGGACGGCAACATCCTGGGGCACAAGCTGGAGTACAACTACAACAGCCACAACGTCTATATCATGG
CCGACAAGCAGAAGAACGGCATCAAGGCGAACTTCAAGATCCGCCACAACATCGAGGACGGCAGCGTGCA
GCTCGCCGACCACTACCAGCAGAACACCCCCATCGGCGACGGCCCCGTGCTGCTGCCCGACAACCACTAC
CTGAGCACCCAGTCCGCCCTGAGCAAAGACCCCAACGAGAAGCGCGATCACATGGTCCTGCTGGAGTTCG
TGACCGCCGCCGGGATCACTCTCGGCATGGACGAGCTGTACAAGTAAGAATTCGATATCAAGCTTATCGG
TAATCAACCTCTGGATTACAAAATTTGTGAAAGATTGACTGGTATTCTTAACTATGTTGCTCCTTTTACG
CTATGTGGATACGCTGCTTTAATGCCTTTGTATCATGCTATTGCTTCCCGTATGGCTTTCATTTTCTCCT
CCTTGTATAAATCCTGGTTGCTGTCTCTTTATGAGGAGTTGTGGCCCGTTGTCAGGCAACGTGGCGTGGT
GTGCACTGTGTTTGCTGACGCAACCCCCACTGGTTGGGGCATTGCCACCACCTGTCAGCTCCTTTCCGGG
ACTTTCGCTTTCCCCCTCCCTATTGCCACGGCGGAACTCATCGCCGCCTGCCTTGCCCGCTGCTGGACAG
GGGCTCGGCTGTTGGGCACTGACAATTCCGTGGTGTTGTCGGGGAAATCATCGTCCTTTCCTTGGCTGCT
CGCCTGTGTTGCCACCTGGATTCTGCGCGGGACGTCCTTCTGCTACGTCCCTTCGGCCCTCAATCCAGCG
GACCTTCCTTCCCGCGGCCTGCTGCCGGCTCTGCGGCCTCTTCCGCGTCTTCGCCTTCGCCCTCAGACGA
GTCGGATCTCCCTTTGGGCCGCCTCCCCGCATCGATACCGTCGACCTCGAGACCTAGAAAAACATGGAGC
AATCACAAGTAGCAATACAGCAGCTACCAATGCTGATTGTGCCTGGCTAGAAGCACAAGAGGAGGAGGAG
GTGGGTTTTCCAGTCACACCTCAGGTACCTTTAAGACCAATGACTTACAAGGCAGCTGTAGATCTTAGCC
ACTTTTTAAAAGAAAAGGGGGGACTGGAAGGGCTAATTCACTCCCAACGAAGACAAGATATCCTTGATCT
GTGGATCTACCACACACAAGGCTACTTCCCTGATTGGCAGAACTACACACCAGGGCCAGGGATCAGATAT
CCACTGACCTTTGGATGGTGCTACAAGCTAGTACCAGTTGAGCAAGAGAAGGTAGAAGAAGCCAATGAAG
GAGAGAACACCCGCTTGTTACACCCTGTGAGCCTGCATGGGATGGATGACCCGGAGAGAGAAGTATTAGA
GTGGAGGTTTGACAGCCGCCTAGCATTTCATCACATGGCCCGAGAGCTGCATCCGGACTGTACTGGGTCT
CTCTGGTTAGACCAGATCTGAGCCTGGGAGCTCTCTGGCTAACTAGGGAACCCACTGCTTAAGCCTCAAT
AAAGCTTGCCTTGAGTGCTTCAAGTAGTGTGTGCCCGTCTGTTGTGTGACTCTGGTAACTAGAGATCCCT
CAGACCCTTTTAGTCAGTGTGGAAAATCTCTAGCAGGGCCCGTTTAAACCCGCTGATCAGCCTCGACTGT
GCCTTCTAGTTGCCAGCCATCTGTTGTTTGCCCCTCCCCCGTGCCTTCCTTGACCCTGGAAGGTGCCACT
CCCACTGTCCTTTCCTAATAAAATGAGGAAATTGCATCGCATTGTCTGAGTAGGTGTCATTCTATTCTGG
GGGGTGGGGTGGGGCAGGACAGCAAGGGGGAGGATTGGGAAGACAATAGCAGGCATGCTGGGGATGCGGT
GGGCTCTATGGCTTCTGAGGCGGAAAGAACCAGCTGGGGCTCTAGGGGGTATCCCC
[124 nt withheld, positions 9227-9350]
C
[91 nt withheld, positions 9352-9442]
A
[49 nt withheld, positions 9444-9492]
CCTTTGACGTTGGAGTCCACGTTCTTT
[37 nt withheld, positions 9520-9556]
ACCCTATCTCGGTCTATTCTTTTGATTTATAAGGGATTTTGCCGATTTCGGCCTATTGGTTAAAAAATGA
GCTGATTTAACAAAAATTTAACGCGAATTAATTCTGTGGAATGTGTGTCAGTTAGGGTGTGGAAAGTCCC
CAGGCTCCCCAGCAGGCAGAAGTATGCAAAGCATGCATCTCAATTAGTCAGCAACCAGGTGTGGAAAGTC
CCCAGGCTCCCCAGCAGGCAGAAGTATGCAAAGCATGCATCTCAATTAGTCAGCAACCATAGTCCCGCCC
CTAACTCCGCCCATCCCGCCCCTAACTCCGCCCAGTTCCGCCCATTCTCCGCCCCATGGCTGACTAATTT
TTTTTATTTATGCAGAGGCCGAGGCCGCCTCTGCCTCTGAGCTATTCCAGAAGTAGTGAGGAGGCTTTTT
TGGAGGCCTAGGCTTTTGCAAAAAGCTCCCGGGAGCTTGTATATCCATTTTCGGATCTGATCAGCACGTG
TTGACAATTAATCATCGGCATAGTATATCGGCATAGTATAATACGACAAGGTGAGGAACTAAACCATGGC
CAAGTTGACCAGTGCCGTTCCGGTGCTCACCGCGCGCGACGTCGCCGGAGCGGTCGAGTTCTGGACCGAC
CGGCTCGGGTTCTCCCGGGACTTCGTGGAGGACGACTTCGCCGGTGTGGTCCGGGACGACGTGACCCTGT
TCATCAGCGCGGTCCAGGACCAGGTGGTGCCGGACAACACCCTGGCCTGGGTGTGGGTGCGCGGCCTGGA
CGAGCTGTACGCCGAGTGGTCGGAGGTCGTGTCCACGAACTTCCGGGACGCCTCCGGGCCGGCCATGACC
GAGATCGGCGAGCAGCCGTGGGGGCGGGAGTTCGCCCTGCGCGACCCGGCCGGCAACTGCGTGCACTTCG
TGGCCGAGGAGCAGGACTGACACGTGCTACGAGATTTCGATTCCACCGCCGCCTTCTATGAAAGGTTGGG
CTTCGGAATCGTTTTCCGGGACGCCGGCTGGATGATCCTCCAGCGCGGGGATCTCATGCTGGAGTTCTTC
GCCCACCCCAACTTGTTTATTGCAGCTTATAATGGTTACAAATAAAGCAATAGCATCACAAATTTCACAA
ATAAAGCATTTTTTTCACTGCATTCTAGTTGTGGTTTGTCCAAACTCATCAATGTATCTTATCATGTCTG
TATACCGTCGACCTCTAGCTAGAGCTTGGCGTAATCATGGTCATAGCTGTTTCCTGTGTGAAATTGTTAT
CCGCTCACAATTCCACACAACATACGAGCCGGAAGCATAAAGTGTAAAGCCTGGGGTGCCTAATGAGTGA
GCTAACTCACATTAATTGCGTTGCGCTCACTGCCCGCTTTCCAGTCGGGAAACCTGTCGTGCCAGCTGCA
TTAATGAATCGGCCAACGCGCGGGGAGAGGCGGTTTGCGTATTGGGCGCTCTTCCGCTTCCTCGCTCACT
GACTCGCTGCGCTCGGTCGTTCGGCTGCGGCGAGCGGTATCAGCTCACTCAAAGGCGGTAATACGGTTAT
CCACAGAATCAGGGGATAACGCAGGAAAGAACATGTGAGCAAAAGGCCAGCAAAAGGCCAGGAACCGTAA
AAAGGCCGCGTTGCTGGCGTTTTTCCATAGGCTCCGCCCCCCTGACGAGCATCACAAAAATCGACGCTCA
AGTCAGAGGTGGCGAAACCCGACAGGACTATAAAGATACCAGGCGTTTCCCCCTGGAAGCTCCCTCGTGC
GCTCTCCTGTTCCGACCCTGCCGCTTACCGGATACCTGTCCGCCTTTCTCCCTTCGGGAAGCGTGGCGCT
TTCTCATAGCTCACGCTGTAGGTATCTCAGTTCGGTGTAGGTCGTTCGCTCCAAGCTGGGCTGTGTGCAC
GAACCCCCCGTTCAGCCCGACCGCTGCGCCTTATCCGGTAACTATCGTCTTGAGTCCAACCCGGTAAGAC
ACGACTTATCGCCACTGGCAGCAGCCACTGGTAACAGGATTAGCAGAGCGAGGTATGTAGGCGGTGCTAC
AGAGTTCTTGAAGTGGTGGCCTAACTACGGCTACACTAGAAGAACAGTATTTGGTATCTGCGCTCTGCTG
AAGCCAGTTACCTTCGGAAAAAGAGTTGGTAGCTCTTGATCCGGCAAACAAACCACCGCTGGTAGCGGTG
GTTTTTTTGTTTGCAAGCAGCAGATTACGCGCAGAAAAAAAGGATCTCAAGAAGATCCTTTGATCTTTTC
TACGGGGTCTGACGCTCAGTGGAACGAAAACTCACGTTAAGGGATTTTGGTCATGAGATTATCAAAAAGG
ATCTTCACCTAGATCCTTTTAAATTAAAAATGAAGTTTTAAATCAATCTAAAGTATATATGAGTAAACTT
GGTCTGACAGTTACCAATGCTTAATCAGTGAGGCACCTATCTCAGCGATCTGTCTATTTCGTTCATCCAT
AGTTGCCTGACTCCCCGTCGTGTAGATAACTACGATACGGGAGGGCTTACCATCTGGCCCCAGTGCTGCA
ATGATACCGCGAGACCCACGCTCACCGGCTCCAGATTTATCAGCAATAAACCAGCCAGCCGGAAGGGCCG
AGCGCAGAAGTGGTCCTGCAACTTTATCCGCCTCCATCCAGTCTATTAATTGTTGCCGGGAAGCTAGAGT
AAGTAGTTCGCCAGTTAATAGTTTGCGCAACGTTGTTGCCATTGCTACAGGCATCGTGGTGTCACGCTCG
TCGTTTGGTATGGCTTCATTCAGCTCCGGTTCCCAACGATCAAGGCGAGTTACATGATCCCCCATGTTGT
GCAAAAAAGCGGTTAGCTCCTTCGGTCCTCCGATCGTTGTCAGAAGTAAGTTGGCCGCAGTGTTATCACT
CATGGTTATGGCAGCACTGCATAATTCTCTTACTGTCATGCCATCCGTAAGATGCTTTTCTGTGACTGGT
GAGTACTCAACCAAGTCATTCTGAGAATAGTGTATGCGGCGACCGAGTTGCTCTTGCCCGGCGTCAATAC
GGGATAATACCGCGCCACATAGCAGAACTTTAAAAGTGCTCATCATTGGAAAACGTTCTTCGGGGCGAAA
ACTCTCAAGGATCTTACCGCTGTTGAGATCCAGTTCGATGTAACCCACTCGTGCACCCAACTGATCTTCA
GCATCTTTTACTTTCACCAGCGTTTCTGGGTGAGCAAAAACAGGAAGGCAAAATGCCGCAAAAAAGGGAA
TAAGGGCGACACGGAAATGTTGAATACTCATACTCTTCCTTTTTCAATATTATTGAAGCATTTATCAGGG
TTATTGTCTCATGAGCGGATACATATTTGAATGTATTTAGAAAAATAAACAAATAGGGGTTCCGCGCACA
TTTCCCCGAAAAGTGCCACCTGACGTCGACGGATCGGGAGATCTCCCGATCCCCTATGGTGCACTCTCAG
TACAATCTGCTCTGATGCCGCATAGTTAAGCCAGTATCTGCTCCCTGCTTGTGTGTTGGAGGTCGCTGAG
TAGTGCGCGAGCAAAATTTAAGCTACAACAAGGCAAGGCTTGACCGACAATTGCATGAAGAATCTGCTTA
GGGTTAGGCGTTTTGCGCTGCTTCGCGATGTACGGGCCAGATATACGCGTT
